>Addgene plasmid #15808 | pDEST17-UbE2T | depositor partial sequence | sequence record 8359 | Author sequence
TTGTTTAACTTTAAGAAGGAGANATACATATGTCGTACTACCATCACCATCACCATCACCTCGAATCAAC
AAGTTTGTACAAAAAAGTTGGGATGCAGAGAGCTTCACGTCTGAAGAGAGAGCTGCACATGTTAGCCACA
GAGCCACCCCCAGGCATCACATGTTGGCAAGATAAAGACCAAATGGATGACCTGCGAGCTCAAATATTAG
GTGGAGCCAACACACCTTATGAGAAAGGTGTTTTTAAGCTAGAAGTTATCATTCCTGAGAGGTACCCATT
TGAACCTCCTCAGATCCGATTTCTCACTCCAATTTATCATCCAAACATTGATTCTGCTGGAAGGATTTGT
CTGGATGTTCTCAAATTGCCACCAAAAGGTGCTTGGAGACCATCCCTCAACATCGCAACTGTGTTGACCT
CTATTCAGCTGCTCATGTCAGAACCCAACCCTGATGACCCGCTCATGGCTGACATATCCTCAGAATTTAA
ATATAATAAGCCAGCCTTCCTCAAGAATGCCAGACAGTGGACAGAGAAGCATGCAAGACAGAAACAAAAG
GCTGATGAGGAAGAGATGCTTGATAATCTACCAGAGGCTGGTGACTCCAGAGTACACAACTCAACACAGA
AAAGGAAGGCCAGTCAGCTAGTAGGCATAGAAAAGAAATTTCATCCTGATGTTTACCCAACTTTCTTGTA
CAAAGTGGTTGATTCGAGGCTGCTAACAAAGCCCGAAAGGAAGCTGANTTGGCTGCTGCCACCGCTGANC
AATAACTAGCATAACCNCTTGGGGCCTCTAAACGGGTCTTGAGGGGTTTTTTGCTGAAAGGAGGAACTAT
ATCCGGANATCCACAGGACGGGTGTGGTCGCCATGATCGCGTANTCGATAGTGGCTCCAAGTANCGAANC
GAGCAGNANTGGGCGGCGGCCAAAGCGGTCGGANAGTGCTCCNANAACGGNNGCNCATANAAATTGCATC
AACGCATATAGCGCTAGCAGCACGCCNNANTGACTGGNGATGCNGNNGGAANGGACNANN
