>Addgene plasmid #15808 | pDEST17-UbE2T | addgene partial sequence | sequence record 22259 | T7 5'-TAATACGACTCACTATAGGG-3'
CAGGTTCNNNTGAATATTTTGTTTACTTTAAGAAGGAGATATACATATGTCGTACTACCATCACCATCAC
CATCACCTCGAATCAACAAGTTTGTACAAAAAAGTTGGGATGCAGAGAGCTTCACGTCTGAAGAGAGAGC
TGCACATGTTAGCCACAGAGCCACCCCCAGGCATCACATGTTGGCAAGATAAAGACCAAATGGATGACCT
GCGAGCTCAAATATTAGGTGGAGCCAACACACCTTATGAGAAAGGTGTTTTTAAGCTAGAAGTTATCATT
CCTGAGAGGTACCCATTTGAACCTCCTCAGATCCGATTTCTCACTCCAATTTATCATCCAAACATTGATT
CTGCTGGAAGGATTTGTCTGGATGTTCTCAAATTGCCACCAAAAGGTGCTTGGAGACCATCCCTCAACAT
CGCAACTGTGTTGACCTCTATTCAGCTGCTCATGTCAGAACCCAACCCTGATGACCCGCTCATGGCTGAC
ATATCCTCAGAATTTAAATATAATAAGCCAGCCTTCCTCAAGAATGCCAGACAGTGGACAGAGAAGCATG
CAAGACAGAAACAAAAGGCTGATGAGGAAGAGATGCTTGATAATCTCACAGNAGGTGGGNGACNGCCGGG
AGNACCCAACTCAACACAGAAAAGGAAGGCCAGTCAGCTAGTAGGCTANAAAAAAANTTTTTCATCCTGA
TGTTTACCCAACTTTCTTGTACAAAGTGGTTGATNCGAGNTGCTACAAGCCCGAAAGGANCTGATTGGTG
CTGCNCCCCGANAAAAAAACTANNANCCCNTGGGGCTCTAACGGTNTGAGGGTTTTTGT
