[The description below was written by a language model from this plasmid's Addgene catalogue record.]
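Description:
pDEST17-UbE2T is a bacterial expression plasmid built on the Invitrogen Gateway destination vector pDEST17 (backbone about 4.9 kb without insert). It carries the human ubiquitin-conjugating enzyme UBE2T (also known as FANCT, HSPC150 or PIG50) as an insert of roughly 594 bp corresponding to the coding sequence of the reference mRNA. The insert was introduced by Gateway recombination cloning, so the open reading frame is expected to be flanked by the att recombination sites left by that reaction. The plasmid is maintained in standard E. coli cloning strains under ampicillin selection and is listed as low copy. No feature table accompanies the record, so the origin of replication and exact element positions are not stated.

The backbone supplies an N-terminal His tag fused in frame to UbE2T, which allows the recombinant protein to be purified by immobilised metal affinity chromatography. The record does not explicitly name the promoter. However, a T7 primer is listed for 5′ sequencing, which fits the T7 promoter-driven design of the pDEST17 system. In that design, expression depends on a host strain that supplies T7 RNA polymerase.

The associated publication concerns dual E1 activating enzymes for ubiquitin and how they differentially charge E2 enzymes. This suggests the construct was made to produce purified His-tagged UbE2T for in vitro biochemical work, such as E1-to-E2 ubiquitin transfer or charging assays. It would be equally suited to other studies that need recombinant UBE2T, an E2 linked to the Fanconi anaemia pathway through its FANCT designation.
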