Addgene plasmid #15808: pDEST17-UbE2T
Depositing lab: Wade Harper. Depositing organization: Harvard Medical School. Publication: Dual E1 activation systems for ubiquitin differentially regulate E2 enzyme charging. Jin J, Li X, Gygi SP, Harper JW. Nature. 2007 Jun 28. 447(7148):1135-8. 10.1038/nature05902 PubMed 17597759.
Backbone
  Vector backbone: pDEST17
  Backbone manufacturer: Invitrogen
  Backbone size w/o insert (bp): 4900
  Vector type: Bacterial Expression
Growth in bacteria
  Bacterial resistance: Ampicillin, 100 μg/mL
  Growth temperature: 37°C
  Growth strain: DH5alpha
  Copy number: Low Copy
Gene/Insert
  Gene/Insert name: Ubiquitin conjugating enzyme UbE2T (alt name: UbE2T)
  Species: H. sapiens (human)
  Insert size (bp): 594
  GenBank ID: NM_014176
  Entrez Gene: UBE2T (a.k.a. FANCT, HSPC150, PIG50)
  Tag / fusion protein: His (N terminal on backbone)
  Cloning method: Gateway Cloning
  Sequencing primers: 5′ T7
Terms and licenses: Academic/Nonprofit Terms; Industry Terms: Not Available to Industry
How to cite: pDEST17-UbE2T was a gift from Wade Harper (Addgene plasmid # 15808 ; http://n2t.net/addgene:15808 ; RRID:Addgene_15808)
